Addgene plasmid #119026: pJKW0957
Purpose: E.coli expression plasmid for PmKOMT1
Depositing lab: Jing-Ke Weng. Depositing organization: Whitehead Institute for Biomedical Research. Publication: The biosynthetic origin of psychoactive kavalactones in kava. Pluskal T, Torrens-Spence MP, Fallon TR, De Abreu A, Shi CH, Weng JK. Nat Plants. 2019 Jul 22. pii: 10.1038/s41477-019-0474-0. doi: 10.1038/s41477-019-0474-0. PubMed 31332312.
Backbone
  Vector backbone: pHis8-4
  Backbone size w/o insert (bp): 5336
  Total vector size (bp): 6429
  Vector type: Bacterial Expression
Growth in bacteria
  Bacterial resistance: Kanamycin, 50 μg/mL
  Growth temperature: 37°C
  Growth strain: DH5alpha
  Copy number: High Copy
Gene/Insert
  Gene/Insert name: PmKOMT1
  Species: Piper methysticum
  Insert size (bp): 1086
  GenBank ID: MK058496
  Promoter: T7
  Tag / fusion protein: 8xHis (N terminal on backbone)
  Cloning method: Gibson Cloning
  Sequencing primers: 5′ TAATACGACTCACTATAGGG; 3′ GCTAGTTATTGCTCAGCGG
Terms and licenses: Academic/Nonprofit Terms; Industry Terms: Not Available to Industry
How to cite: pJKW0957 was a gift from Jing-Ke Weng (Addgene plasmid # 119026 ; http://n2t.net/addgene:119026 ; RRID:Addgene_119026)
