[The description below was written by a language model from this plasmid's Addgene catalogue record and pLannotate feature annotations shown in this document.]
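Description:
pJKW0957 is a bacterial expression plasmid built on the pHis8-4 backbone, a pET-style vector, for producing PmKOMT1 from kava (Piper methysticum) in E. coli. The insert of about 1.1 kb was introduced by Gibson cloning, giving a total size of roughly 6.4 kb. The plasmid is selected with kanamycin through an aph(3')-Ia resistance gene and replicates from a ColE1/pMB1-family origin. The catalogue lists it as high copy, although the feature table also detects the rop gene and the pBR322 bom region, which are typical of pET backbones. An f1 origin is present as well, along with short tetracycline-resistance fragments that are remnants of the vector's pBR322 ancestry.

Expression is driven by a T7 promoter followed directly by a lac operator and the strong T7 gene 10 ribosome binding site, with a T7 terminator downstream. The plasmid carries its own lacI gene, so transcription is repressed until IPTG is added in a host that supplies T7 RNA polymerase. The coding region begins with the backbone-encoded N-terminal 8xHis tag, which permits nickel-affinity purification. The automated annotation labels the insert as a fragment of a poplar caffeic acid O-methyltransferase. This reflects sequence similarity and is consistent with PmKOMT1 being a plant O-methyltransferase, not a poplar gene. A second His-tag fragment and a piece of a T7 gene 10B–derived tag are annotated downstream of the insert; the record does not say whether these are translated, and they are probably vector sequence beyond the stop codon. The associated publication concerns kavalactone biosynthesis, so the plasmid is suited to making recombinant enzyme for biochemical characterisation.
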