Features (pLannotate 1.2.2; 20 found; start..end, strand, type, name):
     12..440     +  rep_origin     f1 ori (sequence partly withheld): f1 bacteriophage origin of replication; arrow indicates direction of (+) strand synthesis
    493..550     +  promoter       AmpR promoter (fragment): bla
    559..1374    -  CDS            KanR: aminoglycoside phosphotransferase; aph(3')-Ia; confers resistance to kanamycin in bacteria or G418 (Geneticin®) in eukaryotes
   1496..2084    +  rep_origin     ori: high-copy-number ColE1/pMB1/pBR322/pUC origin of replication
   2270..2409    -  misc_feature   bom: basis of mobility region from pBR322
   2511..2702    -  CDS            rop: Rop protein, which maintains plasmids at low copy number; rop
   2719..3099    +  CDS            YPB1_ECOLX: Protein predicted: Swiss-Prot protein existence level 4. From Escherichia coli.
   3171..3462    -  CDS            TcR (fragment): tetracycline efflux protein; tet; confers resistance to tetracycline
   3477..3498    -  protein_bind   CAP binding site: CAP binding activates transcription in the presence of cAMP. E. coli catabolite activator protein
   3511..4593    -  CDS            lacI: lac repressor; lacI; The lac repressor binds to the lac operator to inhibit transcription in E. coli. This inhibition can be relieved by adding lactose or isopropyl-β-D-thiogalactopyranoside (IPTG).
   4594..4671    -  promoter       lacI promoter: lacI
   4679..4958    -  CDS            TcR (fragment): tetracycline efflux protein; tet; confers resistance to tetracycline
   4980..4998    +  promoter       T7 promoter: promoter for bacteriophage T7 RNA polymerase
   4999..5023    +  protein_bind   lac operator: The lac repressor binds to the lac operator to inhibit transcription in E. coli. This inhibition can be relieved by adding lactose or isopropyl-β-D-thiogalactopyranoside (IPTG). lac repressor encoded by lacI
   5038..5060    +  RBS            RBS: efficient ribosome binding site from bacteriophage T7 gene 10 (Olins and Rangwala, 1989)
   5073..5096    +  CDS            9xHis (fragment): 9xHis affinity tag
   5178..6212    +  CDS            OMT1 (fragment): COMT1_POPTM - Experimental evidence at protein level: Swiss-Prot protein existence level 1. Catalyzes the conversion of caffeic acid to ferulic acid and of 5-hydroxyferulic acid to sinapic acid. The resulting products may subsequently be converted to the corresponding alcohols that are incorporated into lignins. From Populus tremuloides (Quaking aspen).
   6269..6286    +  CDS            9xHis (fragment): 9xHis affinity tag
   6296..6345    +  CDS            SET1 (fragment): solubility-enhancement tag derived from T7 phage gene 10B
   6353..6400    +  terminator     T7 terminator: transcription terminator for bacteriophage T7 RNA polymerase
>Addgene plasmid #119026 | pJKW0957 | addgene full sequence | sequence record 230414 | Addgene NGS Result
TGGCGAATGGG
[124 nt withheld, positions 12-135]
C
[91 nt withheld, positions 137-227]
A
[49 nt withheld, positions 229-277]
CCTTTGACGTTGGAGTCCACGTTCTTT
[37 nt withheld, positions 305-341]
ACCCTATCTCGGTCTATTCTTTTGATTTATAAGGGATTTTGCCGATTTCGGCCTATTGGTTAAAAAATGA
GCTGATTTAACAAAAATTTAACGCGAATTTTAACAAAATATTAACGCTTACAATTTAGGTGGCACTTTTC
GGGGAAATGTGCGCGGAACCCCTATTTGTTTATTTTTCTAAATACATTCAAATATGTATCCGCTCATGAA
TTAATTCTTAGAAAAACTCATCGAGCATCAAATGAAACTGCAATTTATTCATATCAGGATTATCAATACC
ATATTTTTGAAAAAGCCGTTTCTGTAATGAAGGAGAAAACTCACCGAGGCAGTTCCATAGGATGGCAAGA
TCCTGGTATCGGTCTGCGATTCCGACTCGTCCAACATCAATACAACCTATTAATTTCCCCTCGTCAAAAA
TAAGGTTATCAAGTGAGAAATCACCATGAGTGACGACTGAATCCGGTGAGAATGGCAAAAGTTTATGCAT
TTCTTTCCAGACTTGTTCAACAGGCCAGCCATTACGCTCGTCATCAAAATCACTCGCATCAACCAAACCG
TTATTCATTCGTGATTGCGCCTGAGCGAGACGAAATACGCGATCGCTGTTAAAAGGACAATTACAAACAG
GAATCGAATGCAACCGGCGCAGGAACACTGCCAGCGCATCAACAATATTTTCACCTGAATCAGGATATTC
TTCTAATACCTGGAATGCTGTTTTCCCGGGGATCGCAGTGGTGAGTAACCATGCATCATCAGGAGTACGG
ATAAAATGCTTGATGGTCGGAAGAGGCATAAATTCCGTCAGCCAGTTTAGTCTGACCATCTCATCTGTAA
CATCATTGGCAACGCTACCTTTGCCATGTTTCAGAAACAACTCTGGCGCATCGGGCTTCCCATACAATCG
ATAGATTGTCGCACCTGATTGCCCGACATTATCGCGAGCCCATTTATACCCATATAAATCAGCATCCATG
TTGGAATTTAATCGCGGCCTAGAGCAAGACGTTTCCCGTTGAATATGGCTCATAACACCCCTTGTATTAC
TGTTTATGTAAGCAGACAGTTTTATTGTTCATGACCAAAATCCCTTAACGTGAGTTTTCGTTCCACTGAG
CGTCAGACCCCGTAGAAAAGATCAAAGGATCTTCTTGAGATCCTTTTTTTCTGCGCGTAATCTGCTGCTT
GCAAACAAAAAAACCACCGCTACCAGCGGTGGTTTGTTTGCCGGATCAAGAGCTACCAACTCTTTTTCCG
AAGGTAACTGGCTTCAGCAGAGCGCAGATACCAAATACTGTCCTTCTAGTGTAGCCGTAGTTAGGCCACC
ACTTCAAGAACTCTGTAGCACCGCCTACATACCTCGCTCTGCTAATCCTGTTACCAGTGGCTGCTGCCAG
TGGCGATAAGTCGTGTCTTACCGGGTTGGACTCAAGACGATAGTTACCGGATAAGGCGCAGCGGTCGGGC
TGAACGGGGGGTTCGTGCACACAGCCCAGCTTGGAGCGAACGACCTACACCGAACTGAGATACCTACAGC
GTGAGCTATGAGAAAGCGCCACGCTTCCCGAAGGGAGAAAGGCGGACAGGTATCCGGTAAGCGGCAGGGT
CGGAACAGGAGAGCGCACGAGGGAGCTTCCAGGGGGAAACGCCTGGTATCTTTATAGTCCTGTCGGGTTT
CGCCACCTCTGACTTGAGCGTCGATTTTTGTGATGCTCGTCAGGGGGGCGGAGCCTATGGAAAAACGCCA
GCAACGCGGCCTTTTTACGGTTCCTGGCCTTTTGCTGGCCTTTTGCTCACATGTTCTTTCCTGCGTTATC
CCCTGATTCTGTGGATAACCGTATTACCGCCTTTGAGTGAGCTGATACCGCTCGCCGCAGCCGAACGACC
GAGCGCAGCGAGTCAGTGAGCGAGGAAGCGGAAGAGCGCCTGATGCGGTATTTTCTCCTTACGCATCTGT
GCGGTATTTCACACCGCAATGGTGCACTCTCAGTACAATCTGCTCTGATGCCGCATAGTTAAGCCAGTAT
ACACTCCGCTATCGCTACGTGACTGGGTCATGGCTGCGCCCCGACACCCGCCAACACCCGCTGACGCGCC
CTGACGGGCTTGTCTGCTCCCGGCATCCGCTTACAGACAAGCTGTGACCGTCTCCGGGAGCTGCATGTGT
CAGAGGTTTTCACCGTCATCACCGAAACGCGCGAGGCAGCTGCGGTAAAGCTCATCAGCGTGGTCGTGAA
GCGATTCACAGATGTCTGCCTGTTCATCCGCGTCCAGCTCGTTGAGTTTCTCCAGAAGCGTTAATGTCTG
GCTTCTGATAAAGCGGGCCATGTTAAGGGCGGTTTTTTCCTGTTTGGTCACTGATGCCTCCGTGTAAGGG
GGATTTCTGTTCATGGGGGTAATGATACCGATGAAACGAGAGAGGATGCTCACGATACGGGTTACTGATG
ATGAACATGCCCGGTTACTGGAACGTTGTGAGGGTAAACAACTGGCGGTATGGATGCGGCGGGACCAGAG
AAAAATCACTCAGGGTCAATGCCAGCGCTTCGTTAATACAGATGTAGGTGTTCCACAGGGTAGCCAGCAG
CATCCTGCGATGCAGATCCGGAACATAATGGTGCAGGGCGCTGACTTCCGCGTTTCCAGACTTTACGAAA
CACGGAAACCGAAGACCATTCATGTTGTTGCTCAGGTCGCAGACGTTTTGCAGCAGCAGTCGCTTCACGT
TCGCTCGCGTATCGGTGATTCATTCTGCTAACCAGTAAGGCAACCCCGCCAGCCTAGCCGGGTCCTCAAC
GACAGGAGCACGATCATGCGCACCCGTGGGGCCGCCATGCCGGCGATAATGGCCTGCTTCTCGCCGAAAC
GTTTGGTGGCGGGACCAGTGACGAAGGCTTGAGCGAGGGCGTGCAAGATTCCGAATACCGCAAGCGACAG
GCCGATCATCGTCGCGCTCCAGCGAAAGCGGTCCTCGCCGAAAATGACCCAGAGCGCTGCCGGCACCTGT
CCTACGAGTTGCATGATAAAGAAGACAGTCATAAGTGCGGCGACGATAGTCATGCCCCGCGCCCACCGGA
AGGAGCTGACTGGGTTGAAGGCTCTCAAGGGCATCGGTCGAGATCCCGGTGCCTAATGAGTGAGCTAACT
TACATTAATTGCGTTGCGCTCACTGCCCGCTTTCCAGTCGGGAAACCTGTCGTGCCAGCTGCATTAATGA
ATCGGCCAACGCGCGGGGAGAGGCGGTTTGCGTATTGGGCGCCAGGGTGGTTTTTCTTTTCACCAGTGAG
ACGGGCAACAGCTGATTGCCCTTCACCGCCTGGCCCTGAGAGAGTTGCAGCAAGCGGTCCACGCTGGTTT
GCCCCAGCAGGCGAAAATCCTGTTTGATGGTGGTTAACGGCGGGATATAACATGAGCTGTCTTCGGTATC
GTCGTATCCCACTACCGAGATATCCGCACCAACGCGCAGCCCGGACTCGGTAATGGCGCGCATTGCGCCC
AGCGCCATCTGATCGTTGGCAACCAGCATCGCAGTGGGAACGATGCCCTCATTCAGCATTTGCATGGTTT
GTTGAAAACCGGACATGGCACTCCAGTCGCCTTCCCGTTCCGCTATCGGCTGAATTTGATTGCGAGTGAG
ATATTTATGCCAGCCAGCCAGACGCAGACGCGCCGAGACAGAACTTAATGGGCCCGCTAACAGCGCGATT
TGCTGGTGACCCAATGCGACCAGATGCTCCACGCCCAGTCGCGTACCGTCTTCATGGGAGAAAATAATAC
TGTTGATGGGTGTCTGGTCAGAGACATCAAGAAATAACGCCGGAACATTAGTGCAGGCAGCTTCCACAGC
AATGGCATCCTGGTCATCCAGCGGATAGTTAATGATCAGCCCACTGACGCGTTGCGCGAGAAGATTGTGC
ACCGCCGCTTTACAGGCTTCGACGCCGCTTCGTTCTACCATCGACACCACCACGCTGGCACCCAGTTGAT
CGGCGCGAGATTTAATCGCCGCGACAATTTGCGACGGCGCGTGCAGGGCCAGACTGGAGGTGGCAACGCC
AATCAGCAACGACTGTTTGCCCGCCAGTTGTTGTGCCACGCGGTTGGGAATGTAATTCAGCTCCGCCATC
GCCGCTTCCACTTTTTCCCGCGTTTTCGCAGAAACGTGGCTGGCCTGGTTCACCACGCGGGAAACGGTCT
GATAAGAGACACCGGCATACTCTGCGACATCGTATAACGTTACTGGTTTCACATTCACCACCCTGAATTG
ACTCTCTTCCGGGCGCTATCATGCCATACCGCGAAAGGTTTTGCGCCATTCGATGGTGTCCGGGATCTCG
ACGCTCTCCCTTATGCGACTCCTGCATTAGGAAGCAGCCCAGTAGTAGGTTGAGGCCGTTGAGCACCGCC
GCCGCAAGGAATGGTGCATGCAAGGAGATGGCGCCCAACAGTCCCCCGGCCACGGGGCCTGCCACCATAC
CCACGCCGAAACAAGCGCTCATGAGCCCGAAGTGGCGAGCCCGATCTTCCCCATCGGTGATGTCGGCGAT
ATAGGCGCCAGCAACCGCACCTGTGGCGCCGGTGATGCCGGCCACGATGCGTCCGGCGTAGAGGATCGAG
ATCTCGATCCCGCGAAATTAATACGACTCACTATAGGGGAATTGTGAGCGGATAACAATTCCCCTCTAGA
AATAATTTTGTTTAACTTTAAGAAGGAGATATACCATGAAACACCACCACCACCACCACCACCACGGTGG
TGAAAACTTGTACTTCCAGGCCCATGGCATGGAGCAAGCTGTGTTCAAAGACCAATCCCCAAGCAGGGAT
GATATTGATGAAGAGCTCTTTCAATCTGCTCTATATCTTAGCACTGCGGTTGTCACCGTGCCGGCGGCAA
TCATGGCTGCAAATGACCTTGACGTGCTGCAGATAATTGCCAAAGCTGGCCCAGGTGCTCACCTATCTCC
GACAGAGATTGTCAGCCACCTTCCCACCCGTAACCCTAATGCCGCGGCGGCGCTTCACCGGATACTCCGA
GTACTAGCCAGCCACTCCATCCTTGAATGCTCGTCGAGATGCGAGGGCGAGGCAAAATATGGATTAAGGC
CGGTGTGCAAGTTCTTTCTCAATGATAAGGATGGTGTCTCCTTGAATGCCATGCCATCCTTCGTTCAAAG
TAGAGTTTTTATAGATAGCTGGCAATATATGAAAGATGCTGTTCTTGAGGGGGTAGTCCCCTTTGAGAAA
GCCTATGGTATGCCTTTTTATCAGTTTCAAGCAGTGAACACCAAATTCAAAGAAACCTTCGCCAAAGCCA
TGGCTGCTCACTCAACTTTGGTAGTAAAAAAGATGCTTGACACATACAATGGGTTTGAGGGACTCACTGA
GTTGATGGATGTTGCTGGTGGAACCGGTTCCACCCTCAACCTCATTGTCTCCAAATACCCACAAATCAAA
GGCACAAACTTTGATCTCAAACATGTCATTGAGGCCGCACCAAACTACCCTGGGGTGAAGCATTTGAGTG
GGGACATGTTTGATAGCATTCCAAGTGCAAAGAACATTATTATGAAGTGGATACTACATAATTGGAGCGA
CGAGCACTGTGTAAAACTCCTCAAGAACTGCTACACTTCCTTACCAGAATTTGGGAAGTTGATTGTGGTT
GATTCCATTGTGGGTGAGGATGTTGATGCTGGTTTGACGACAACAAATGTCTTTGGATGCGACTTCACAA
TGCTAACTTTCTTCCCCAATGCAAAAGAGAGGACCCGTGAAGAATTCCAAGACCTGGCCAAAGCTAGTGG
CTTCTCAACGTTCAAACCGATCTGCTGCGCCTATGGCGTGTGGGTTATGGAATTTCACAAATAACCATGG
CGGATCCGAATTCGAGCTCCGTCGACAAGCTTGCGGCCGCACTCGAGCACCACCACCACCACCACTGAGA
TCCGGCTGCTAACAAAGCCCGAAAGGAAGCTGAGTTGGCTGCTGCCACCGCTGAGCAATAACTAGCATAA
CCCCTTGGGGCCTCTAAACGGGTCTTGAGGGGTTTTTTGCTGAAAGGAGGAACTATATCCGGAT
